Addgene plasmid #184311: I327L
Purpose: To study dynamics of G-actin using NMR spectroscopy.
Depositing lab: Michael Rosen. Depositing organization: University of Texas Southwestern Medical Center. Publication: Bound nucleotide can control the dynamic architecture of monomeric actin. Ali R, Zahm JA, Rosen MK. Nat Struct Mol Biol. 2022 Apr;29(4):320-328. doi: 10.1038/s41594-022-00743-5. Epub 2022 Mar 24. PubMed 35332323.
Backbone
  Vector backbone: pPICZ B
  Backbone manufacturer: Invitrogen
  Backbone size w/o insert (bp): 3328
  Vector type: Yeast Expression
  Selectable markers: Zeocin
Growth in bacteria
  Bacterial resistance: Bleocin (Zeocin), 50 μg/mL
  Growth temperature: 37°C
  Growth strain: DH5alpha
  Copy number: Unknown
Gene/Insert
  Gene/Insert name: Act5C
  Species: D. melanogaster (fly)
  Insert size (bp): 1431
  Mutation: I327L
  Entrez Gene: Act5C (a.k.a. Dmel_CG4027, A, A4V404_DROME, ACT, ACT1_DROME, ACT5C, Ac5C, Act, Act-5C, Act5, Act5c, Actin, Actin/BAP47, Actin5C, ArpA, BAP47, Bap47, CG4027, Dmel\CG4027, F-ACTIN, F-Actin, F-actin, G-actin, M32055, T11, act, act 5C, act5C, actin, actin5C, actomyosin, anon-EST:fe2D2, beta-Actin, beta-actin, beta-actin/Bap47, chrX:5748184..5748304, cyt5C, f-actin, l(1)G0009, l(1)G0010, l(1)G0025, l(1)G0079, l(1)G0117, l(1)G0177, l(1)G0245, l(1)G0330, l(1)G0420, l(1)G0486)
  Promoter: AOX1
  Tag / fusion protein: B-Thymosin followedby hexahistidine tag (C terminal on insert)
  Cloning method: Restriction Enzyme; 5′ cloning site EcoRI (not destroyed); 3′ cloning site NotI (not destroyed)
  Sequencing primers: 5′ 5'-GACTGGTTCCAATTGACAAGC-3'; 3′ 5'-GCAAATGGCATTCTGACATCC-3'
Resource information
  A portion of this plasmid was derived from a plasmid made by: Lab stock
Terms and licenses: Academic/Nonprofit Terms; Industry Terms: Not Available to Industry
Depositor comments: Insert was expressed in fusion with beta-thymosin4. Can be expressed in GS115.
How to cite: I327L was a gift from Michael Rosen (Addgene plasmid # 184311 ; http://n2t.net/addgene:184311 ; RRID:Addgene_184311)
