[The description below was written by a language model from this plasmid's Addgene catalogue record and pLannotate feature annotations shown in this document.]
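Description:
I327L is a yeast expression plasmid built on the Invitrogen pPICZ B backbone for producing a mutant Drosophila melanogaster actin (Act5C carrying the I327L substitution) in the methylotrophic yeast Pichia pastoris; the depositor notes that it can be expressed in strain GS115. The sequenced plasmid is about 4.6 kb. It is propagated in E. coli through a high-copy ColE1/pUC-type origin. A single Sh ble (BleoR) gene provides Zeocin selection in both hosts because it sits behind tandem promoters, the yeast TEF1 promoter and the synthetic bacterial EM7 promoter, and is terminated by the CYC1 terminator. No yeast replication origin is annotated, consistent with pPICZ vectors generally being maintained by integration into the Pichia genome.

The expression cassette is driven by the methanol-inducible AOX1 promoter and closed by the AOX1 terminator. The insert was cloned between EcoRI and NotI, and in the sequence record the Act5C coding sequence spans the numbering origin. Downstream and in the same orientation lies a thymosin beta-4 coding sequence followed by a hexahistidine tag, which the annotation software detects as a short fragment of a composite His-containing tag. This matches the recorded C-terminal beta-thymosin–His6 fusion. Thymosin beta-4 is a G-actin-sequestering peptide, so fusing it to actin is generally understood to keep the protein monomeric during expression, while the His tag allows affinity purification. The record does not describe how the fusion partner is removed.

The stated purpose is to study the dynamics of monomeric G-actin by NMR spectroscopy. The record does not explain the specific role of the I327L point mutation.
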