Features (pLannotate 1.2.2; 11 found; start..end, strand, type, name):
    909..1847    -  promoter       AOX1 promoter: Pichia pastoris AOX1; inducible promoter, regulated by methanol
   1929..2517    +  rep_origin     ori: high-copy-number ColE1/pMB1/pBR322/pUC origin of replication
   2592..2839    -  terminator     CYC1 terminator: S. cerevisiae CYC1; transcription terminator for CYC1
   2905..3279    -  CDS            BleoR: antibiotic-binding protein; Sh ble from Streptoalloteichus hindustanus; confers resistance to bleomycin, phleomycin, and Zeocin™
   3298..3345    -  promoter       EM7 promoter: synthetic bacterial promoter&nbsp
   3352..3759    -  promoter       TEF1 promoter: S. cerevisiae TEF1; promoter for EF-1α
   3780..4026    -  terminator     AOX1 terminator: Pichia pastoris AOX1; transcription terminator for AOX1
   4030..4095    -  CDS            AOX1 (fragment): ALOX1_KOMPC - Experimental evidence at protein level: Swiss-Prot protein existence level 1. Major isoform of alcohol oxidase, which catalyzes the oxidation of methanol to formaldehyde and hydrogen peroxide, the first step in the methanol utilization pathway of methylotrophic yeasts. From Komagataella phaffii (strain ATCC 76273 / CBS 7435 / CECT 11047 / NRRL Y-11430 / Wegner 21-1) (Yeast) (Pichia pastoris).
   4106..4123    -  CDS            capTEV™ (fragment): composite tag for in vivo biotinylation, TEV protease cleavage, and 6xHis tagging
   4187..4315    -  CDS            TMSB4: TYB4_BOVIN - Also known as THYB4. Experimental evidence at protein level: Swiss-Prot protein existence level 1. Seraspenide inhibits the entry of hematopoietic pluripotent stem cells into the S-phase. From Bos taurus (Bovine).
   4406..900     -  CDS            Act5C (across the origin): ACT1_DROME - Experimental evidence at protein level: Swiss-Prot protein existence level 1. Multiple isoforms are involved in various cellular functions such as cytoskeleton structure, cell mobility, chromosome movement and muscle contraction. From Drosophila melanogaster (Fruit fly).
>Addgene plasmid #184311 | I327L | addgene full sequence | sequence record 362379 | Addgene NGS Result
CAGGACCGTATTTGCGTACAAGTCCTTTCTAATAGCTGCAGCACACTTCATGATAGAATTGTAAGTAGTC
TCGTGGATTCCACATGCCTCCATTCCCAAAAATGATGGCTGGAACAGGGCCTCAGGACATCGAAATCTTT
CGTTGCCGATGGTAATAACCTGACCGTCTGGCAATTCGTAAGACTTCTCAAGTGAACTACTAGATGCAGC
TGTAGCCATTTCCTGTTCAAAATCAAGGGCAACGTAACACAATTTTTCCTTAATATCTCTGACAATCTCA
CGCTCAGCAGTTGTGGTAAAGGAGTACCCTCGTTCTGTAAGAATTTTCATAAGGTAATCAGTCAGGTCAC
GGCCAGCCAAATCTAGACGCAAAATAGCATGAGGTAAAGCATAACCTTCGTATATTGGTACAGTATGAGA
GACCCCATCTCCTGAGTCTAAAACTATTCCCGTGGTTCTGCCTGAAGCATACAAGGACAATACAGCTTGG
ATGGCGACATACATGGCTGGAGTGTTGAAAGTCTCGAACATTATTTGGGTCATTTTTTCTCTATTGGCTT
TTGGATTAAGAGGAGCCTCTGTCAATAAGACTGGATGCTCTTCAGGTGCCACTCTCAATTCGTTGTAGAA
TGTGTGATGCCAGATTTTCTCCATGTCATCCCAGTTAGTAACTATACCATGCTCAATTGGGTACTTCAAT
GTCAATATTCCTCTTTTAGATTGAGCTTCGTCTCCCACGTAAGAGTCTTTTTGACCCATGCCGACCATTA
CGCCTTGATGACGGGGTCGACCTACAATAGAAGGGAAAACAGCTCTAGGGGCGTCGTCCCCAGCAAAACC
TGCTTTACACATACCTGAACCGTTATCCACAACCAAGGCGGCTACCTCCTCATCACACATGAATTCCTCG
TTTCGAATAATTAGTTGTTTTTTGATCTTCTCAAGTTGTCGTTAAAAGTCGTTAAAATCAAAAGCTTGTC
AATTGGAACCAGTCGCAATTATGAAAGTAAGCTAATAATGATGATAAAAAAAAAGGTTTAAGACAGGGCA
GCTTCCTTCTGTTTATATATTGCTGTCAAGTAGGGGTTAGAACAGTTAAATTTTGATCATGAACGTTAGG
CTATCAGCAGTATTCCCACCAGAATCTTGGAAGCATACAATGTGGAGACAATGCATAATCATCCAAAAAG
CGGGTGTTTCCCCATTTGCGTTTCGGCACAGGTGCACCGGGGTTCAGAAGCGATAGAGAGACTGCGCTAA
GCATTAATGAGATTATTTTTGAGCATTCGTCAATCAATACCAAACAAGACAAACGGTATGCCGACTTTTG
GAAGTTTCTTTTTGACCAACTGGCCGTTAGCATTTCAACGAACCAAACTTAGTTCATCTTGGATGAGATC
ACGCTTTTGTCATATTAGGTTCCAAGACAGCGTTTAAACTGTCAGTTTTGGGCCATTTGGGGAACATGAA
ACTATTTGACCCCACACTCAGAAAGCCCTCATCTGGAGTGATGTTCGGGTGTAATGCGGAGCTTGTTGCA
TTCGGAAATAAACAAACATGAACCTCGCCAGGGGGGCCAGGATAGACAGGCTAATAAAGTCATGGTGTTA
GTAGCCTAATAGAAGGAATTGGAATGAGCGAGCTCCAATCAAGCCCAATAACTGGGCTGGTTTTTCGATG
GCAAAAGTGGGTGTTGAGGAGAAGAGGAGTGGAGGTCCTGCGTTTGCAACGGTCTGCTGCTAGTGTATCC
CCTCCTGTTGCGTTTGGCACTTATGTGTGAGAATGGACCTGTGGATGTCGGATGGCAAAAAGGTTTCATT
CAACCTTTCGTCTTTGGATGTTAGATCTGATCTCATGACCAAAATCCCTTAACGTGAGTTTTCGTTCCAC
TGAGCGTCAGACCCCGTAGAAAAGATCAAAGGATCTTCTTGAGATCCTTTTTTTCTGCGCGTAATCTGCT
GCTTGCAAACAAAAAAACCACCGCTACCAGCGGTGGTTTGTTTGCCGGATCAAGAGCTACCAACTCTTTT
TCCGAAGGTAACTGGCTTCAGCAGAGCGCAGATACCAAATACTGTTCTTCTAGTGTAGCCGTAGTTAGGC
CACCACTTCAAGAACTCTGTAGCACCGCCTACATACCTCGCTCTGCTAATCCTGTTACCAGTGGCTGCTG
CCAGTGGCGATAAGTCGTGTCTTACCGGGTTGGACTCAAGACGATAGTTACCGGATAAGGCGCAGCGGTC
GGGCTGAACGGGGGGTTCGTGCACACAGCCCAGCTTGGAGCGAACGACCTACACCGAACTGAGATACCTA
CAGCGTGAGCTATGAGAAAGCGCCACGCTTCCCGAAGGGAGAAAGGCGGACAGGTATCCGGTAAGCGGCA
GGGTCGGAACAGGAGAGCGCACGAGGGAGCTTCCAGGGGGAAACGCCTGGTATCTTTATAGTCCTGTCGG
GTTTCGCCACCTCTGACTTGAGCGTCGATTTTTGTGATGCTCGTCAGGGGGGCGGAGCCTATGGAAAAAC
GCCAGCAACGCGGCCTTTTTACGGTTCCTGGCCTTTTGCTGGCCTTTTGCTCACATGTTGGTCTCCAGCT
TGCAAATTAAAGCCTTCGAGCGTCCCAAAACCTTCTCAAGCAAGGTTTTCAGTATAATGTTACATGCGTA
CACGCGTCTGTACAGAAAAAAAAGAAAAATTTGAAATATAAATAACGTTCTTAATACTAACATAACTATA
AAAAAATAAATAGGGACCTAGACTTCAGGTTGTCTAACTCCTTCCTTTTCGGTTAGAGCGGATGTGGGGG
GAGGGCGTGAATGTAAGCGTGACATAACTAATTACATGATATCGACAAAGGAAAAGGGGGACGGATCTCC
GAGGCCTCGGACCCGTCGGGCCGCGTCGGACGTGTCAGTCCTGCTCCTCGGCCACGAAGTGCACGCAGTT
GCCGGCCGGGTCGCGCAGGGCGAACTCCCGCCCCCACGGCTGCTCGCCGATCTCGGTCATGGCCGGCCCG
GAGGCGTCCCGGAAGTTCGTGGACACGACCTCCGACCACTCGGCGTACAGCTCGTCCAGGCCGCGCACCC
ACACCCAGGCCAGGGTGTTGTCCGGCACCACCTGGTCCTGGACCGCGCTGATGAACAGGGTCACGTCGTC
CCGGACCACACCGGCGAAGTCGTCCTCCACGAAGTCCCGGGAGAACCCGAGCCGGTCGGTCCAGAACTCG
ACCGCTCCGGCGACGTCGCGCGCGGTGAGCACCGGAACGGCACTGGTCAACTTGGCCATGGTTTAGTTCC
TCACCTTGTCGTATTATACTATGCCGATATACTATGCCGATGATTAATTGTCAACACCGCCCTTAGATTA
GATTGCTATGCTTTCTTTCTAATGAGCAAGAAGTAAAAAAAGTTGTAATAGAACAAGAAAAATGAAACTG
AAACTTGAGAAATTGAAGACCGTTTATTAACTTAAATATCAATGGGAGGTCATCGAAAGAGAAAAAAATC
AAAAAAAAAAATTTTCAAGAAAAAGAAACGTGATAAAAATTTTTATTGCCTTTTTCGACGAAGAAAAAGA
AACGAGGCGGTCTCTTTTTTCTTTTCCAAACCTTTAGTACGGGTAATTAACGACACCCTAGAGGAAGAAA
GAGGGGAAATTTAGTATGCTGTGCTTGGGTGTTTTGAAGTGGTACGGCGATGCGCGGAGTCCGAGAAAAT
CTGGAAGAGTAAAAAAGGAGTAGAAACATTTTGAAGCTATGGTGTGTGGGGGATCCGCACAAACGAAGGT
CTCACTTAATCTTCTGTACTCTGAAGAGGAGTGGGAAATACCAAGAAAAACATCAAACTCGAATGATTTT
CCCAAACCCCTACCACAAGATATTCATCAGCTGCGAGATAGGCTGATCAGGAGCAAGCTCGTACGAGAAG
AAACAAAATGACAAAAAAAATCCTATACTATATAGGTTACAAATAAAAAAGTATCAAAAATGAAGCCTGC
ATCTCTCAGGCAAATGGCATTCTGACATCCTCTTGATTAGAATCTAGCAAGACCGGTCTTCTCGTAAGTG
CCCAACTTGAACTGAGGAACAGTCATGTCTAAGGCTACAAACTCAATGATGATGATGATGATGGTCGACG
GCGCTATTCAGATCCTCTTCTGAGATGAGTTTTTGTTCTAGAAAGCTGGCGGCCGCACTTTCACCAGCCT
GCTTTTCCTGTTCAATCGTTTCCTTAGATGGCAATGGATTCTTCTCTTGGGTCTCAGTTTTTTTCAATTT
AGATTTATCAAACTTCTCTATCTCAGCCATGTCGGGCTTATCAGAGGCAGAACCTCCACTTGATCCTCCA
GATCCTCCTCTAGAAGCGCCCTGAAACAATACTTCAAGGGATCCACCACTACCTCCACTTCCACCAAAGC
ACTTACGGTGGACGATACTTGGTCCTGATTCATCGTATTCCTGTTTAGAGATCCACATTTGTTGGAATGT
ACTAAGAGAGGCCAATATAGAACCGCCTATCCAAACAGAATACTTACGCTCAGGTGGTGCGATGATTTTC
AATTTCATAGTAGATGGAGCCAAGGCCGTGATTTCCTTTTGCATTCTATCTGCAATACCTGGGTACATCG
TAGTTCCTCCACT
